>Addgene plasmid #201002 | pTn7-SCOUT14.G | addgene full sequence | sequence record 413655 | Addgene NGS Result
GGGCAGGATAGGTGAAGTAGGCCCACCCGCGAGCGGGTGTTCCTTCTTCACTGTCCCTTATTCGCACCTG
GCGGTGCTCAACGGGAATCCTGCTCTGCGAGGCTGGCCGATAAGCTCTGATAACGCAGGAAAGAACATGG
GCAGTTCAACCTGTTGATAGTACGTACTAAGCTCTCATGTTTCACGTACTAAGCTCTCAAGTTTAACGTA
CTAAGCTCTCATGTTTAACGAACTAAACCCTCATGGCTAACGTACTAAGCTCTCATGGCTAACGTACTAA
GCTCTCATGTTTCACGTACTAAGCTCTCATGTTTGAACAATAAAATTAATATAAATCAGCAACTTAAATA
GCCTCTAAGGTTTTAAGTTTTATAAGAAAAAAAAGAATATATAAGGCTTTTAAAGCTTTTAAGGTTTAAC
GGTTGTGGACAACAAGCCAGGGATGTAACGCACTGAGAAGCCCTTAGAGCCTCTCAAAGCAATTTTGAGT
GACACAGGAACACTTAACGGCTGACAACCGGCTGGTAACAGGATTAGCAGAGCGAGGTATGTAGGCGGTG
CTACAGAGTTCTTGAAGTGGTGGCCTAACTACGGCTACACTAGAAGAACAGTATTTGGTATCTGCGCTCT
GCTGAAGCCAGTTACCTTCGGAAAAAGAGTTGGTAGCTCTTGATCCGGCAAACAAACCACCGCTGGTAGC
GGTGGTTTTTTTGTTTGCAAGCAGCAGATTACGCGCAGAAAAAAAGGATCTCAAGAAGATCCTTTGATCT
TTTCTACGGGGTCTGACGCTCAGTGGAACGAAAACTCACGTTAAGGGATTTTGGTCATGAGATTATCAAA
AAGGATCTTCACCTAGATCCTTTTAAATTAAAAATGAAGTTTTAAATCAATCTAAAGTATATATGAGTAA
ACTTGGTCTGACAGTTACCAATGCTTAATCAGTGAGGCACCTATCTCAGCGATCTGTCTATTTCGTTCAT
CCATAGTTGCCTGACTCCCCGTCGTGTAGATAACTACGATACGGGAGGGCTTACCATCTGGCCCCAGTGC
TGCAATGATACCGCGGGACCCACGCTCACCGGCTCCAGATTTATCAGCAATAAACCAGCCAGCCGGAAGG
GCCGAGCGCAGAAGTGGTCCTGCAACTTTATCCGCCTCCATCCAGTCTATTAATTGTTGCCGGGAAGCTA
GAGTAAGTAGTTCGCCAGTTAATAGTTTGCGCAACGTTGTTGCCATTGCTACAGGCATCGTGGTGTCACG
CTCGTCGTTTGGTATGGCTTCATTCAGCTCCGGTTCCCAACGATCAAGGCGAGTTACATGATCCCCCATG
TTGTGCAAAAAAGCGGTTAGCTCCTTCGGTCCTCCGATCGTTGTCAGAAGTAAGTTGGCCGCAGTGTTAT
CACTCATGGTTATGGCAGCACTGCATAATTCTCTTACTGTCATGCCATCCGTAAGATGCTTTTCTGTGAC
TGGTGAGTACTCAACCAAGTCATTCTGAGAATAGTGTATGCGGCGACCGAGTTGCTCTTGCCCGGCGTCA
ATACGGGATAATACCGCGCCACATAGCAGAACTTTAAAAGTGCTCATCATTGGAAAACGTTCTTCGGGGC
GAAAACTCTCAAGGATCTTACCGCTGTTGAGATCCAGTTCGATGTAACCCACTCGTGCACCCAACTGATC
TTCAGCATCTTTTACTTTCACCAGCGTTTCTGGGTGAGCAAAAACAGGAAGGCAAAATGCCGCAAAAAAG
GGAATAAGGGCGACACGGAAATGTTGAATACTCATACTCTTCCTTTTTCAATATTATTGAAGCATTTATC
AGGGTTATTGTCTCATGAGCGGATACATATTTGAATGTATTTAGAAAAATAAACAAATAGGGGTTCCGCG
TACATTTCCCCGAAAAGTGCCACCTGACGTCTAAGAAACCATTATTATCATGACATTAACCTATAAAAAT
AGGCGTATCACGAGGCCCTTTCGTCTAAGCAGACGGTCACAGCTTGTCTGTAAGCGGATGCCGGGAGCAG
ACAAGCCCGTCAGGGCGCGTCAGCGGGTGTTGGCGGGTGTCGGGGCTGGCTTAACTATGCGGCATCAGAG
CAGATTGTACTGAGAGTGCACCATATGCGGTGTGAAATACCGCACAGATGCGTAAGGAGAAAATACCGCA
TCAGGCGCCATTCGCCATTCAGGCTGCGCAACTGTTGGGAAGGGCGATCGGTGCGGGCCTCTTCGCTATT
ACGCCAGCTAGAGGACCAGCCGCGTAACCTGGCAAAATCGGTTACGGTTGAGTAATAAATGGATGCCCTG
CGTAAGCAGGTGTGGGCGGACAATAAAGTCTTAAACTGAACAAAATAGATCTAAACTATGACAATAAAGT
CTTAAACTAGACAGAATAGTTGTAAACTGAAATCAGTCCAGTTATGCTGTGAAAAAGCATACTGGACTTT
TGTTATGGCTAAAGCAAACTCTTCATTTTCTGAAGTGCAAATTGCCCGTCGTATTAAAGAGGGGCGTGGG
GTTCGAGGTCGACGGTATCGATAAGCTAGCTTAATTAGCTGAGCTTGGACTCCTGTTGATAGATCCAGTA
ATGACCTCAGAACTCCATCTGGATTTGTTCAGAACGCTCGGTTGCCGCCGGGCGTTTTTTATTGGTGAGA
ATCCAAGCTAGACTGCGATGAGTGGCAGGGCGGGGCGTAATTTTTTTAAGGCAGTTATTGGTGCCCTTAA
ACGCCTGGGGTAATGACTCTCTAGCTTGAGGCATCAAATAAAACGAAAGGCTCAGTCGAAAGACTGGGCC
TTTCGTTTTATCTGTTGTTTGTCGGTGAACGCTCTCCTGAGTAGGACAAATCCGCCGCTAGGAGCTTGCG
GCCCGGACGATCGAATTGGGGATCTTGAAGTACCTATTCCGAAGTTCCTATTCTCTAGAAAGTATAGGAA
CTTCAGAGCGCTTTTGAAGCTGATGTGCTTAAAAACTTACTCTTAGTCAAAATCGGCTCCGTCGGAATTC
ATAATAAAACAAAAAAATTGAAAAAAGTGTTTCCACCATTTTTTCAATTTTTTTACAGTTTTTTCAGGCG
ATTATTCAGATAATTAATGGTCAGATTCACATTTTCATTGGTCCATTCAATATTTTCGCCCAGATAGCTG
CGCACGGCCAGCAGAATGCGTTCGCGGTGTTCCAGCGGGCTGCTTTCGGCCACGGCATTGCCGGCAATAT
CTTTCGGAATAATTTTGCCGGTATCCATGGTCAGAATCATGCGGCACAGGGTCAGAATGCTATTGGTTTC
ATCATCCTGATAATTATCAATCAGTTCTTCGCTGCTATCCATAATGGCGCGGCGCACATCGCTAAACGGA
ATATCCGGCAGCAGTTCTTCCAGATCATAATTGCCATAAATGCGTTTATTTTTGCGTTTGGCCTGATACA
GCATAATGGTCAGATCGCTATTCAGTTCTTTCTGCGGAATATAGCCCTGTTCATACAGTTCTTGCAGCCA
TTCGCCATAAATAAATTCCTGTTTCGGCGGATGATTCCACGGCACCATTTCCTGCTGAATAATAATGGTC
AGTTCAATATAGCGCAGATTGCTTTTATCGCCAATTTTTTTGCTAATCGGGCGAATTTTCTGAATCAGAA
TTTCTTTGCTCTGATCGGTCAGCGGTTCGCTCACCACCACCAGAAAATCCAGATCGCTATTCGGTTTCAG
GCCGCTTTCCACGCCGCTGCCAAACATATAGGTGCCAATCAGATTATTTTTCAGATGTTTGCGCAGAATT
TTTTTCACTTTATTAATCTGTTCATAGGTATTCATATAAATCCTCCTCAGGATAACTCAAAAAATACGCC
CGGTAGTGATCTTATTTCATTATGGTGAAAGTTGGAACCTCTTACGTGCCGATCAATTGCTCCATTGCTG
TTGACAAAGGGAATCAGGGGATCTTGAAGTTCCTATTCCGAAGTTCCTATTCTCTAGAAAGTATAGGAAC
TTCAGAGCGCTTTTGAAGCTAATTCGAGATCATGCATAATGCCGAATTCGGATCCGGAGTTGACAGCTAG
CTCAGTCCTAGGTATTGTGCTAGCTACTCTAGAATTAAAGAGGAGAAATTAACCAATGCGTAAAGGCGAA
GAGCTGTTCACTGGTGTCGTCCCTATTCTGGTGGAACTGGATGGTGATGTCAACGGTCATAAGTTTTCCG
TGCGTGGCGAGGGTGAAGGTGACGCAACTAATGGTAAACTGACGCTGAAGTTCATCTGTACTACTGGTAA
ACTGCCGGTACCTTGGCCGACTCTGGTAACGACGCTGACTTATGGTGTTCAGTGCTTTGCTCGTTATCCG
GACCATATGAAGCAGCATGACTTCTTCAAGTCCGCCATGCCGGAAGGCTATGTGCAGGAACGCACGATTT
CCTTTAAGGATGACGGCACGTACAAAACGCGTGCGGAAGTGAAATTTGAAGGCGATACCCTGGTAAACCG
CATTGAGCTGAAAGGCATTGACTTTAAAGAAGATGGCAATATCCTGGGCCATAAGCTGGAATACAATTTT
AACAGCCACAATGTTTACATCACCGCCGATAAACAAAAAAATGGCATTAAAGCGAATTTTAAAATTCGCC
ACAACGTTGAGGATGGCAGCGTGCAGCTGGCTGATCACTACCAGCAAAACACTCCAATCGGTGATGGTCC
TGTTCTGCTGCCAGACAATCACTATCTGAGCACGCAAAGCGTTCTGTCTAAAGATCCGAACGAGAAACGC
GATCATATGGTTCTGCTGGAGTTCGTAACCGCAGCGGGCATCACGCATGGTATGGATGAACTGTACAAAT
GAGCTTCTCGGTACCAAATTCCAGAAAAGAGGCCTCCCGAAAGGGGGGCCTTTTTTCGATAAGCTAGCTT
AATTAGCTGAGCTTGGACTCCTGTTGATAGATCCAGTAATGACCTCAGAACTCCATCTGGATTTGTTCAG
AACGCTCGGTTGCCGCCGGGCGTTTTTTATTGGTGAGAATCCAGGCAATCAATCGTGCTTTCGCGAAGGC
CTTGCAGGCCAACCAGATAAGTGAAATCTAGTTCCAAACTATTTTGTCATTTTTAATTTTCGTATTAGCT
TACGACGCTACACCCAGTTCCCATCTATTTTGTCACTCTTCCCTAAATAATCCTTAAAAACTCCATTTCC
ACCCCTCCCAGTTCCCAACTATTTTGTCCGCCCACAGCGGGGCATTTTTCTTCCTGTTATGTTTGGGCGC
TGCATTAATGAATCGGCCAACGCGCGGGGAGAGGCGGTTTGCGTATTGGGCGCTCTTCCGCTTCCTCGCT
CACTGACCCGCTGCGCTCGGTCGTTCGGCTGCGGCGAGCGGTATCAGGGGATTCCTTAAGGTATACTTTC
CGCTGCATAACCCTGCTTCGGGGTCATTATAGCGATTTTTTCGGTATATCCATCCTTTTTCGCACGATAT
ACAGGATTTTGCCAAAGGGTTCGTGTAGACTTTCCTTGGTGTATCCAACGGCGTCAGCC
Features (pLannotate 1.2.2; 21 found; start..end, strand, type, name):
      1..109     +  oriT           oriT: incP origin of transfer
    141..516     +  rep_origin     R6K γ ori: γ replication origin from E. coli plasmid R6K; requires the R6K initiator protein pi for replication
    522..754     -  rep_origin     ori (fragment): high-copy-number ColE1/pMB1/pBR322/pUC origin of replication
    925..1785    -  CDS            AmpR: β-lactamase; bla; confers resistance to ampicillin, carbenicillin, and related antibiotics
   1786..1890    -  promoter       AmpR promoter: bla
   2076..2175    +  misc_feature   bom (fragment): basis of mobility region from pBR322
   2181..2249    -  CDS            lacZα (fragment): LacZα fragment of β-galactosidase; lacZ fragment
   2321..2519    -  mobile_element Tn7R (fragment): mini-Tn7 element (right end of the Tn7 transposon) Tn7
   2523..2547    -  misc_feature   MCS (fragment): pBluescript multiple cloning site
   2568..2662    +  terminator     lambda t0 terminator: transcription terminator from phage lambda
   2672..2701    +  CDS            CmR (fragment): chloramphenicol acetyltransferase confers resistance to chloramphenicol
   2765..2851    +  terminator     rrnB T1 terminator: Escherichia coli rrnB; transcription terminator T1 from the E. coli rrnB gene
   2911..2944    +  protein_bind   FRT (minimal): supports FLP-mediated excision but not integration (Turan and Bode, 2011) FLP recombinase from the Saccharomyces cerevisiae 2μ plasmid
   3066..3830    -  CDS            spc: S9AD_ENTFL - Also known as aad9 From Enterococcus faecalis (Streptococcus faecalis).
   3831..3905    -  promoter       cat promoter (fragment): promoter of the E. coli cat gene encoding chloramphenicol acetyltransferase
   3946..3993    +  protein_bind   FRT: FLP-mediated recombination occurs in the 8-bp core sequence TCTAGAAA (Turan and Bode, 2011). FLP recombinase from the Saccharomyces cerevisiae 2μ plasmid
   4050..4075    +  promoter       J23119(SpeI) promoter (fragment): bacterial promoter (Registry of Standard Biological Parts BBa J23119) modified to end with an SpeI site
   4116..4829    +  CDS            superfolder GFP: GFP variant that folds robustly even when fused to poorly folded proteins (Pédelacq et al., 2006)
   4916..5010    +  terminator     lambda t0 terminator: transcription terminator from phage lambda
   5051..5216    -  mobile_element Tn7L: mini-Tn7 element (left end of the Tn7 transposon) Tn7
   5249..5303    -  CDS            lacI (fragment): lac repressor; lacI; The lac repressor binds to the lac operator to inhibit transcription in E. coli. This inhibition can be relieved by adding lactose or isopropyl-β-D-thiogalactopyranoside (IPTG).
