[The description below was written by a language model from this plasmid's Addgene catalogue record and pLannotate feature annotations shown in this document.]
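Description:
pTn7-SCOUT14.G is a mini-Tn7 delivery plasmid of the pUC18R6KT type, built on the pTn7-SCOUT11 backbone by BsaI Golden Gate assembly, for placing a constitutive green fluorescent marker in bacteria. It replicates from the R6K γ origin, which depends on the pi initiator protein, so it is propagated at low copy in a pir+ E. coli strain and should act as a suicide vector in hosts lacking pir. Only a fragment of a pUC-type origin is annotated. The backbone outside the transposon ends carries β-lactamase (AmpR) with its promoter for ampicillin selection. It also has an incP oriT, with a bom fragment, allowing conjugative mobilisation into recipient bacteria. The depositor notes a tendency toward multimerisation, which may lower transformation efficiency but has not affected function in their hands.

The payload lies between the Tn7R and Tn7L ends, the segment that is transposed when Tn7 transposase functions are provided; no transposase is annotated on this plasmid. Within it, the aad9 (spc) gene sits downstream of a cat promoter fragment. The record lists it as conferring spectinomycin and streptomycin resistance. It is flanked by FRT sites, so FLP recombinase can excise the marker after integration. Next to it is superfolder GFP, driven according to the catalogue by the synthetic constitutive promoter J23104. The automated annotation labels this region as a J23119-family fragment, reflecting similarity among these Anderson promoters. Lambda t0 and rrnB T1 terminators insulate the cassette from surrounding transcription. The associated publication describes the series as stable fluorescent markers for tagging strains and tracking synthetic microbial communities and their assembly dynamics.
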