Addgene plasmid #201002: pTn7-SCOUT14.G
Purpose: pLv1-pUC18R6KT-miniTn7-aad9-sfGFP, SpR, StR, ApR
Depositing lab: Philip Poole. Depositing organization: University of Oxford. Publication: Stable, fluorescent markers for tracking synthetic communities and assembly dynamics. Jorrin B, Haskett TL, Knights HE, Martyn A, Underwood TJ, Dolliver J, Ledermann R, Poole PS. Microbiome. 2024 May 7;12(1):81. doi: 10.1186/s40168-024-01792-2. PubMed 38715147.
Backbone
  Vector backbone: pTn7-SCOUT11
  Backbone manufacturer: Philip Poole lab
  Backbone size w/o insert (bp): 5253
  Total vector size (bp): 5516
  Vector type: Bacterial Expression
  Selectable markers: Streptomycin
Growth in bacteria
  Bacterial resistance: Ampicillin and Spectinomycin, 100 & 50 μg/mL
  Growth temperature: 37°C
  Growth strain: EC100D pir+
  Copy number: Low Copy
Gene/Insert
  Gene/Insert name: superfolder GFP (alt name: sfGFP)
  Species: Synthetic
  Insert size (bp): 859
  GenBank ID: ASL68970.1
  Promoter: J23104
  Cloning method: Restriction Enzyme; 5′ cloning site BsaI (destroyed during cloning); 3′ cloning site BsaI (destroyed during cloning)
  Sequencing primers: 5′ Golden Gate Assembly; 3′ Golden Gate Assembly
Terms and licenses: Academic/Nonprofit Terms; Industry Terms: Not Available to Industry
Depositor comments: Ec100D pir+ genotype: F- mcrA Δ(mrr-hsdRMS-mcrBC) ϕ80dlacZΔM15 ΔlacX74 recA1 endA1 araD139 Δ(ara, leu)7697 galU galK λ- rpsL nupG pir+(DHRF) Maintains plasmids at ~15 copies per cell. This strain is naturally resistant to streptomycin The plasmid appears to be prone to multimerization. Multimerization often does not impact plasmid function, and the depositor has confirmed that the plasmid performs as expected in their hands, but may reduce transformation efficiencies.
How to cite: pTn7-SCOUT14.G was a gift from Philip Poole (Addgene plasmid # 201002 ; http://n2t.net/addgene:201002 ; RRID:Addgene_201002)
